>Addgene plasmid #206801 | pDA010.EL222 | addgene full sequence | sequence record 409057 | Addgene NGS Result
GCAGAAGTGGTCCTGCAACTTTATCCGCCTCCATCCAGTCTATTAATTGTTGCCGGGAAGCTAGAGTAAG
TAGTTCGCCAGTTAATAGTTTGCGCAACGTTGTTGCCATTGCTACAGGCATCGTGGTGTCACGCTCGTCG
TTTGGTATGGCTTCATTCAGCTCCGGTTCCCAACGATCAAGGCGAGTTACATGATCCCCCATGTTGTGCA
AAAAAGCGGTTAGCTCCTTCGGTCCTCCGATCGTTGTCAGAAGTAAGTTGGCCGCAGTGTTATCACTCAT
GGTTATGGCAGCACTGCATAATTCTCTTACTGTCATGCCATCCGTAAGATGCTTTTCTGTGACTGGTGAG
TACTCAACCAAGTCATTCTGAGAATAGTGTATGCGGCGACCGAGTTGCTCTTGCCCGGCGTCAACACGGG
ATAATACCGCGCCACATAGCAGAACTTTAAAAGTGCTCATCATTGGAAAACGTTCTTCGGGGCGAAAACT
CTCAAGGATCTTACCGCTGTTGAGATCCAGTTCGATGTAACCCACTCGTGCACCCAACTGATCTTCAGCA
TCTTTTACTTTCACCAGCGTTTCTGGGTGAGCAAAAACAGGAAGGCAAAATGCCGCAAAAAAGGGAATAA
GGGCGACACGGAAATGTTGAATACTCATACTCTTCCTTTTTCAATATTATTGAAGCATTTATCAGGGTTA
TTGTCTCATGAGCGGATACATATTTGAATGTATTTAGAAAAATAAACAAATAGGGGTTCCGCGCACATTT
CCCCGAAAAGTGCCACCTGTTTACGGCTAGCTCAGTCCTAGGTATAGTGCTAGCCTAGAGAAAGAGGAGA
AATACTAGATGTTGGATATGGGACAAGATCGGCCGATCGATGGAAGTGGGGCACCCGGGGCAGACGACAC
ACGCGTTGAGGTGCAACCGCCGGCGCAGTGGGTCCTCGACCTGATCGAGGCCAGCCCGATCGCATCGGTC
GTGTCCGATCCGCGTCTCGCCGACAATCCGCTGATCGCCATCAACCAGGCCTTCACCGACCTGACCGGCT
ATTCCGAAGAAGAATGCGTCGGCCGCAATTGCCGATTCCTGGCAGGTTCCGGCACCGAGCCGTGGCTGAC
CGACAAGATCCGCCAAGGCGTGCGCGAGCACAAGCCGGTGCTGGTCGAGATCCTGAACTACAAGAAGGAC
GGCACGCCGTTCCGCAATGCCGTGCTCGTTGCACCGATCTACGATGACGACGACGAGCTTCTCTATTTCC
TCGGCAGCCAGGTCGAAGTCGACGACGACCAGCCCAACATGGGCATGGCGCGCCGCGAACGCGCCGCGGA
AATGCTCAAGACGCTGTCGCCGCGCCAGCTCGAGGTTACGACGCTGGTGGCATCGGGCTTGCGCAACAAG
GAAGTGGCGGCCCGGCTCGGCCTGTCGGAGAAAACCGTCAAGATGCACCGCGGGCTGGTGATGGAAAAGC
TCAACCTGAAGACCAGCGCCGATCTGGTGCGCATTGCCGTCGAAGCCGGAATCTAAGGATCCAAACTCGA
GTAAGGATCTCCAGGCATCAAATAAAACGAAAGGCTCAGTCGAAAGACTGGGCCTTTCGTTTTATCTGTT
GTTTGTCGGTGAACGCTCTCTACTAGAGTCACACTGGCTCACCTTCGGGTGGGCCTTTCTGCGTTTATAA
ACGCATGAGAAAGCCCCCGGAAGATCACCTTCCGGGGGCTTTTTTATTGCGCGGATCCTTACTCCGTCGA
CAAGCTTGCGGCCGCACTCGAGGAATTCCGACTCAATTAGTTCAGTCAGTTTCAGGATATTAGTCATCTC
TACATTGATTATGAGTATTCAGAAATTCCTTAAATATTCTGACAAATGCTCTTTCCCTAAACTCCCCCCA
TAAAAAAACCCGCCGAAGCGGGTTTTTACGTTATTTGCGGATTAACGATTACTCGTTATCAGAACCGCCC
AGACCTGCGTTCAGCAGTTCTGCCAGGCTGGCAGATGCGTCTTCCGGAATTGATCCGTCGACCGATGCCC
TTGAGAGCCTTCAACCCAGTCAGCTCCTTCCGGTGGGCGCGGGGCATGACTATCGTCGCCGCACTTATGA
CTGTCTTCTTTATCATGCAACTCGTAGGACAGGTGCCGGCAGCGCTCTTCCGCTTCCTCGCTCACTGACT
CGCTGCGCTCGGTCGTTCGGCTGCGGCGAGCGGTATCAGCTCACTCAAAGGCGGTAATACGGTTATCCAC
AGAATCAGGGGATAACGCAGGAAAGAACATGTGAGCAAAAGGCCAGCAAAAGGCCAGGAACCGTAAAAAG
GCCGCGTTGCTGGCGTTTTTCCATAGGCTCCGCCCCCCTGACGAGCATCACAAAAATCGACGCTCAAGTC
AGAGGTGGCGAAACCCGACAGGACTATAAAGATACCAGGCGTTTCCCCCTGGAAGCTCCCTCGTGCGCTC
TCCTGTTCCGACCCTGCCGCTTACCGGATACCTGTCCGCCTTTCTCCCTTCGGGAAGCGTGGCGCTTTCT
CATAGCTCACGCTGTAGGTATCTCAGTTCGGTGTAGGTCGTTCGCTCCAAGCTGGGCTGTGTGCACGAAC
CCCCCGTTCAGCCCGACCGCTGCGCCTTATCCGGTAACTATCGTCTTGAGTCCAACCCGGTAAGACACGA
CTTATCGCCACTGGCAGCAGCCACTGGTAACAGGATTAGCAGAGCGAGGTATGTAGGCGGTGCTACAGAG
TTCTTGAAGTGGTGGCCTAACTACGGCTACACTAGAAGAACAGTATTTGGTATCTGCGCTCTGCTGAAGC
CAGTTACCTTCGGAAAAAGAGTTGGTAGCTCTTGATCCGGCAAACAAACCACCGCTGGTAGCGGTGGTTT
TTTTGTTTGCAAGCAGCAGATTACGCGCAGAAAAAAAGGATCTCAAGAAGATCCTTTGATCTTTTCTACG
GGGTCTGACGCTCAGTGGAACGAAAACTCACGTTAAGGGATTTTGGTCATGAGATTATCAAAAAGGATCT
TCACCTAGATCCTTTTAAATTAAAAATGAAGTTTTAAATCAATCTAAAGTATATATGAGTAAACTTGGTC
TGACAGTTACCAATGCTTAATCAGTGAGGCACCTATCTCAGCGATCTGTCTATTTCGTTCATCCATAGTT
GCCTGACTCCCCGTCGTGTAGATAACTACGATACGGGAGGGCTTACCATCTGGCCCCAGTGCTGCAATGA
TACCGCGAGACCCACGCTCACCGGCTCCAGATTTATCAGCAATAAACCAGCCAGCCGGAAGGGCCGAGC
Features (pLannotate 1.2.2; 8 found; start..end, strand, type, name):
    659..763     -  promoter       AmpR promoter: bla
    796..824     +  promoter       J23119 promoter (fragment): bacterial promoter (Registry of Standard Biological Parts BBa J23119)
    849..1523    +  CDS            LVHTH_ERYLH: Experimental evidence at protein level: Swiss-Prot protein existence level 1. Has reversible, light-dependent DNA-binding activity. Upon illumination an internal FMN-protein adduct is formed which changes the protein conformation so that the previously sequestered DNA-binding domain is free to bind DNA. Binds to sequences within in its own promoter when illuminated but not when it has been incubated in the dark. From Erythrobacter litoralis (strain HTCC2594).
   1559..1630    +  terminator     rrnB T1 terminator: transcription terminator T1 from the E. coli rrnB gene
   1646..1673    +  terminator     T7Te terminator: phage T7 early transcription terminator
   2016..2148    +  CDS            TcR (fragment): tetracycline efflux protein; tet; confers resistance to tetracycline
   2328..2916    -  rep_origin     ori: high-copy-number ColE1/pMB1/pBR322/pUC origin of replication
   3087..658     -  CDS            AmpR (across the origin): β-lactamase; bla; confers resistance to ampicillin, carbenicillin, and related antibiotics
