[The description below was written by a language model from this plasmid's Addgene catalogue record and pLannotate feature annotations shown in this document.]
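Description:
pDA010.EL222 is a small (about 3.3 kb) bacterial expression plasmid that constitutively produces the light-responsive transcription factor EL222 in E. coli. It is built on a high-copy ColE1/pMB1-type origin of replication and is selected with ampicillin through a β-lactamase (AmpR) gene driven by its own bla promoter. A short fragment of a tetracycline efflux gene is also annotated, but it covers only a small part of that coding sequence and appears to be a backbone remnant rather than a functional marker.

The payload is a single transcription unit. The catalogue entry gives the promoter as J23106, a member of the Anderson family of synthetic constitutive σ70 promoters. The automated annotation labels this region as a J23119 promoter fragment, which is expected because the family members are close variants of the J23119 consensus sequence. Downstream lies the EL222 coding sequence, matched to the LOV-HTH protein of Erythrobacter litoralis HTCC2594. This protein carries a flavin-binding photosensory domain that sequesters its DNA-binding domain in the dark. Illumination forms an FMN–protein adduct that changes the conformation and reversibly frees the protein to bind its target DNA. Transcription is stopped by tandem rrnB T1 and T7Te terminators.

The plasmid contains no EL222-responsive promoter or reporter, so it presumably supplies the regulator for target promoters carried on other constructs. The associated publication concerns engineered activatable promoters for multi-input CRISPR activation/interference circuits, suggesting that EL222 provides a light input there, though the record does not describe the specific experimental role.
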