Addgene plasmid #206801: pDA010.EL222
Purpose: J23106.EL222
Depositing lab: James Carothers. Depositing organization: University of Washington. Publication: Engineering activatable promoters for scalable and multi-input CRISPRa/i circuits. Alba Burbano D, Cardiff RAL, Tickman BI, Kiattisewee C, Maranas CJ, Zalatan JG, Carothers JM. Proc Natl Acad Sci U S A. 2023 Jul 25;120(30):e2220358120. doi: 10.1073/pnas.2220358120. Epub 2023 Jul 18. PubMed 37463216.
Backbone
  Vector backbone: ColE1
Growth in bacteria
  Bacterial resistance: Ampicillin, 100 μg/mL
  Growth temperature: 30°C
  Growth strain: DH5alpha
  Copy number: High Copy
Gene/Insert
  Gene/Insert name: EL222
  Promoter: J23106
  Cloning method: Unknown
  Sequencing primers: 5′ n/a
Terms and licenses: Academic/Nonprofit Terms; Industry Terms: Not Available to Industry
How to cite: pDA010.EL222 was a gift from James Carothers (Addgene plasmid # 206801 ; http://n2t.net/addgene:206801 ; RRID:Addgene_206801)
